Addgene plasmid #19818: pCAG-EGFP/RFP-int
Purpose: (Empty Backbone)
Depositing lab: Zuoshang Xu. Depositing organization: University of Massachusetts, Worcester. Publication: A construct with fluorescent indicators for conditional expression of miRNA. Qiu L, Wang H, Xia X, Zhou H, Xu Z. BMC Biotechnol. 2008 Oct 7;8:77. doi: 10.1186/1472-6750-8-77. PubMed 18840295.
Backbone
  Vector backbone: pZ/AP
  Backbone size (bp): 8200
  Vector type: Mammalian Expression, RNAi, Cre/Lox
Growth in bacteria
  Bacterial resistance: Ampicillin, 100 μg/mL
  Growth temperature: 37°C
  Growth strain: DH5alpha
  Copy number: High Copy
Gene/Insert
  Gene/Insert name: empty vector
  Cloning method: Restriction Enzyme; 5′ cloning site AsiSI (not destroyed); 3′ cloning site MluI (not destroyed)
  Sequencing primers: 5′ GCTGGACATCACCTCCCACAACG; 3′ ACAGGAGGTGGGGAGCAGGAGA
Terms and licenses: Academic/Nonprofit Terms; Industry Terms: Not Available to Industry
Depositor comments: The lacZ and the human placental alkaline phosphatase (AP) genes in the pZ/AP vector were replaced with EGFP, synthesized by PCR from pEGFP-N1 (Clontech), and RFP, synthesized by PCR from pDsRed2-C1 (Clontech), respectively. One cryptic start codon at the 5'UTR of the original AP gene that was not in frame was eliminated. These modifications produced a conditional vector for miRNA expression, pCAG-EGFP/RFP. A synthetic artificial intron was designed to contain typical intron splicing regulatory elements. This intron was placed 10 nt-downstream of the stop codon of the RFP gene to avoid NMD.
How to cite: pCAG-EGFP/RFP-int was a gift from Zuoshang Xu (Addgene plasmid # 19818 ; http://n2t.net/addgene:19818 ; RRID:Addgene_19818)
