[The description below was written by a language model from this plasmid's Addgene catalogue record.]
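Description:
pCAG-EGFP/RFP-int is an empty mammalian expression backbone for Cre-dependent, fluorescence-reported expression of artificial miRNAs. It derives from the pZ/AP conditional reporter vector (backbone listed as about 8.2 kb) and is catalogued as a mammalian expression, RNAi and Cre/Lox vector. It is maintained as a high-copy plasmid in E. coli under ampicillin selection. No feature table accompanies the record, so the bacterial origin and the exact positions of the lox sites and polyadenylation signals are not stated. The name indicates a CAG promoter, a strong ubiquitous hybrid of the CMV enhancer and chicken beta-actin promoter.

The depositor replaced the lacZ gene of pZ/AP with EGFP amplified from pEGFP-N1, and the human placental alkaline phosphatase gene with RFP amplified from pDsRed2-C1. An out-of-frame cryptic start codon in the original AP 5'UTR was also removed. In the pZ/AP design, the first reporter sits in a floxed cassette that blocks expression of the second. Cells should therefore express EGFP before recombination and switch to RFP once Cre excises the upstream cassette.

A synthetic intron carrying typical splicing regulatory elements lies 10 nucleotides downstream of the RFP stop codon, a placement chosen to avoid nonsense-mediated decay of the transcript. The AsiSI and MluI cloning sites, both retained after cloning, are presumably where a miRNA hairpin is inserted into this intron, though the record does not say so explicitly. An inserted miRNA would be co-transcribed with RFP, so red fluorescence marks cells where Cre has activated the silencing cassette and green marks unrecombined cells. This supports tissue-specific or temporally controlled knockdown.
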