>Addgene plasmid #19818 | pCAG-EGFP/RFP-int | addgene partial sequence | sequence record 25585 | DsRed1-C 5'-AGCTGGACATCACCTCCCACAACG-3'
AAACATGNTGNACANTAGAGCGCACCGAGGGCCGCCACCACCTGTTCCTGTAATTAATTAACAGGTAAGT
GCGATCGCTCGAGACGCGTTCCTGACCATTCATCCTCTTTCTTTTTCCTGCAGGCTTGTGGAAGAAATGG
GACCCTGCTGCTGCTGGAGACGGCCACTGCTCCCTGAGTGTCCCGTCCCTGGGGCTCCTGCTTCCCCATC
CCGGAGTTCTCCTGCTCCCCACCTCCTGTCGTCCTGCCTGGCCTCCAGCCCGAGTCGTCATCCCCGGAGT
CCCTATACAGAGGTCCTGCCATGGAACCTTCCCCTCCCCGTGCGCTCTGGGGACTGAGCCCATGACACCA
AACCTGCCCCTTGGCTGCTCTCGGACTCCCTACCCCAACCCCAGGGACTGCAGGTTGTGCCCTGTGGCTG
CCTGCACCCCAGGAAAGGAGGGGGCTCAGGCCATCCAGCCACCACCTACAGCCCAGTGGGGTCGAGGAAT
TCACTCCTCAGGTGCAGGCTGCCTATCAGAAGGTGGTGGCTGGTGTGGCCAATGCCCTGGCTCACAAATA
CCACTGAGATCTTTTTCCCTCTGCCAAAAATTATGGGGACATCATGAAGCCCCTTGAGCATCTGACTTCT
GGCTAATAAAGGAAATTTATTTTCATTGCAATAGTGTGTTGGAATTTTTTGTGTCTCTCACTCGGAAGGA
CATATGGGAGGGCAAATCATTTAAAACATCAAAATGAGTATTTGGTTTAGAGTTTGGCAA
